Addgene plasmid #201607: LENTICRISPR-NDUFB5_sgRNA2
Purpose: CRISPR/Cas9-mediated gene knock-out
Depositing lab: Alexis Jourdain & Vamsi Mootha. Depositing organization: Broad Institute. Publication: Loss of LUC7L2 and U1 snRNP subunits shifts energy metabolism from glycolysis to OXPHOS. Jourdain AA, Begg BE, Mick E, Shah H, Calvo SE, Skinner OS, Sharma R, Blue SM, Yeo GW, Burge CB, Mootha VK. Mol Cell. 2021 May 6;81(9):1905-1919.e12. doi: 10.1016/j.molcel.2021.02.033. Epub 2021 Apr 13. PubMed 33852893.
Backbone
  Vector backbone: lentiCRISPR v2
  Backbone manufacturer: Feng Zhang, Addgene #52961
  Vector type: Lentiviral, CRISPR
  Selectable markers: Puromycin
Growth in bacteria
  Bacterial resistance: Ampicillin, 100 μg/mL
  Growth temperature: 37°C
  Growth strain: NEB Stable
  Copy number: High Copy
Gene/Insert
  Gene/Insert name: NDUFB5
  gRNA/shRNA sequence: GTGTAGCATCCCATATCAAGA
  Species: H. sapiens (human)
  Entrez Gene: NDUFB5 (a.k.a. SGDH, CISGDH, FLJ30597, MGC12314, MGC111204, DKFZp686N02262)
  Cloning method: Restriction Enzyme; 5′ cloning site BsmBI (unknown if destroyed); 3′ cloning site BsmBI (unknown if destroyed)
Terms and licenses: Academic/Nonprofit Terms; Industry Terms: Not Available to Industry
How to cite: LENTICRISPR-NDUFB5_sgRNA2 was a gift from Alexis Jourdain & Vamsi Mootha (Addgene plasmid # 201607 ; http://n2t.net/addgene:201607 ; RRID:Addgene_201607)
