[The description below was written by a language model from this plasmid's Addgene catalogue record and pLannotate feature annotations shown in this document.]
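Description:
LENTICRISPR-NDUFB5_sgRNA2 is an all-in-one lentiviral CRISPR/Cas9 knock-out plasmid of about 13 kb, built on the lentiCRISPR v2 backbone. It carries a single guide RNA directed against human NDUFB5, with the guide cloned through the backbone's BsmBI sites. In bacteria it is maintained as a high-copy plasmid through a ColE1/pUC-type origin and selected with ampicillin (AmpR). An f1 origin is also annotated.

The viral transfer cassette begins with a CMV enhancer/promoter fused to a truncated HIV-1 5' LTR, which drives production of the genomic RNA in packaging cells. It ends at a ΔU3 self-inactivating 3' LTR, followed by a bGH polyadenylation signal. Between the LTRs lie the Ψ packaging signal with a gag fragment, the Rev response element for Rev-dependent nuclear export, and the cPPT/CTS, which aids transduction. Two expression units follow. A human U6 RNA polymerase III promoter transcribes the NDUFB5 spacer joined to the Streptococcus pyogenes gRNA scaffold. An EF-1α core promoter drives S. pyogenes Cas9, followed by a puromycin N-acetyltransferase coding sequence. The table annotates no separate promoter for the puromycin marker, and it does not annotate the linker between the two reading frames. A WPRE downstream enhances transcript expression.

Outside the LTRs, the backbone retains an SV40/EM7-driven BleoR cassette with an SV40 poly(A) signal, though only puromycin is listed as the selectable marker. The construct is intended for lentiviral delivery of Cas9 and guide together, with puromycin selection of transduced cells to disrupt NDUFB5. The associated publication concerns the balance between glycolysis and oxidative phosphorylation in energy metabolism.
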