Features (pLannotate 1.2.2; 33 found; start..end, strand, type, name):
    217..397     +  LTR            5' LTR (truncated): truncated 5' long terminal repeat (LTR) from HIV-1
    444..569     +  misc_feature   HIV-1 Ψ: packaging signal of human immunodeficiency virus type 1
    553..916     +  CDS            HIV-1 gag (fragment): gag protein from human immunodeficiency virus 1; gag
   1062..1295    +  misc_feature   RRE: The Rev response element (RRE) of HIV-1 allows for Rev-dependent mRNA export from the nucleus to the cytoplasm.
   1672..1772    +  CDS            Rev (fragment): human immunodeficiency virus 1 (HIV-1) Rev protein; rev; enhances nuclear export of unspliced and incompletely spliced viral mRNAs
   1822..1939    +  misc_feature   cPPT/CTS: central polypurine tract and central termination sequence of HIV-1
   1990..2230    +  promoter       U6 promoter: RNA polymerase III promoter for human U6 snRNA
   2260..2335    +  misc_RNA       gRNA scaffold: guide RNA scaffold for the Streptococcus pyogenes CRISPR/Cas9 system
   2353..2371    +  CDS            small t antigen (fragment): SV40 (simian virus 40) small t antigen
   2397..2608    +  promoter       EF-1α core promoter: core promoter for human elongation factor EF-1α
   2633..6736    +  CDS            Cas9: Cas9 (Csn1) endonuclease from the Streptococcus pyogenes Type II CRISPR/Cas system generates RNA-guided double strand breaks in DNA
   6874..7471    +  CDS            PuroR (fragment): puromycin N-acetyltransferase; pac from Streptomyces; confers resistance to puromycin
   7487..8075    +  misc_feature   WPRE: woodchuck hepatitis virus posttranscriptional regulatory element
   8126..8145    +  misc_feature   cPPT/CTS (fragment): central polypurine tract and central termination sequence of HIV-1
   8147..8380    +  LTR            3' LTR (ΔU3): self-inactivating 3' long terminal repeat (LTR) from HIV-1
   8412..8636    +  polyA_signal   bGH poly(A) signal: bovine growth hormone polyadenylation signal
   8640..8661    +  promoter       SV40 promoter (fragment): SV40 enhancer and early promoter
   8682..9110    +  rep_origin     f1 ori (sequence partly withheld): f1 bacteriophage origin of replication; arrow indicates direction of (+) strand synthesis
   9124..9453    +  promoter       SV40 promoter: SV40 enhancer and early promoter
   9501..9548    +  promoter       EM7 promoter: synthetic bacterial promoter&nbsp
   9567..9941    +  CDS            BleoR: antibiotic-binding protein; Sh ble from Streptoalloteichus hindustanus; confers resistance to bleomycin, phleomycin, and Zeocin™
   9951..10076   +  CDS            ble (fragment): BLE_KLEPN - Experimental evidence at protein level: Swiss-Prot protein existence level 1. Binding protein with a strong affinity to the bleomycin family of antibiotics. Binds to CL990; an antimitotic-antibiotic compound. From Klebsiella pneumoniae.
  10071..10192   +  polyA_signal   SV40 poly(A) signal: SV40 polyadenylation signal
  10263..10285   -  protein_bind   lac operator (fragment): The lac repressor binds to the lac operator to inhibit transcription in E. coli. This inhibition can be relieved by adding lactose or isopropyl-β-D-thiogalactopyranoside (IPTG). lac repressor encoded by lacI
  10289..10319   -  promoter       lac promoter: promoter for the E. coli lac operon
  10334..10355   -  protein_bind   CAP binding site: CAP binding activates transcription in the presence of cAMP. E. coli catabolite activator protein
  10368..10460   -  CDS            lacI (fragment): lac repressor; lacI; The lac repressor binds to the lac operator to inhibit transcription in E. coli. This inhibition can be relieved by adding lactose or isopropyl-β-D-thiogalactopyranoside (IPTG).
  10643..11231   -  rep_origin     ori: high-copy-number ColE1/pMB1/pBR322/pUC origin of replication
  11402..12262   -  CDS            AmpR: β-lactamase; bla; confers resistance to ampicillin, carbenicillin, and related antibiotics
  12263..12367   -  promoter       AmpR promoter: bla
  12426..12478   -  misc_feature   bom (fragment): basis of mobility region from pBR322
  12633..13012   +  enhancer       CMV enhancer: human cytomegalovirus immediate early enhancer
  13013..199     +  promoter       CMV promoter (across the origin): human cytomegalovirus (CMV) immediate early promoter
>Addgene plasmid #201607 | LENTICRISPR-NDUFB5_sgRNA2 | addgene full sequence | sequence record 396374 | Addgene NGS Result
TGATGCGGTTTTGGCAGTACATCAATGGGCGTGGATAGCGGTTTGACTCACGGGGATTTCCAAGTCTCCA
CCCCATTGACGTCAATGGGAGTTTGTTTTGGCACCAAAATCAACGGGACTTTCCAAAATGTCGTAACAAC
TCCGCCCCATTGACGCAAATGGGCGGTAGGCGTGTACGGTGGGAGGTCTATATAAGCAGCGCGTTTTGCC
TGTACTGGGTCTCTCTGGTTAGACCAGATCTGAGCCTGGGAGCTCTCTGGCTAACTAGGGAACCCACTGC
TTAAGCCTCAATAAAGCTTGCCTTGAGTGCTTCAAGTAGTGTGTGCCCGTCTGTTGTGTGACTCTGGTAA
CTAGAGATCCCTCAGACCCTTTTAGTCAGTGTGGAAAATCTCTAGCAGTGGCGCCCGAACAGGGACTTGA
AAGCGAAAGGGAAACCAGAGGAGCTCTCTCGACGCAGGACTCGGCTTGCTGAAGCGCGCACGGCAAGAGG
CGAGGGGCGGCGACTGGTGAGTACGCCAAAAATTTTGACTAGCGGAGGCTAGAAGGAGAGAGATGGGTGC
GAGAGCGTCAGTATTAAGCGGGGGAGAATTAGATCGCGATGGGAAAAAATTCGGTTAAGGCCAGGGGGAA
AGAAAAAATATAAATTAAAACATATAGTATGGGCAAGCAGGGAGCTAGAACGATTCGCAGTTAATCCTGG
CCTGTTAGAAACATCAGAAGGCTGTAGACAAATACTGGGACAGCTACAACCATCCCTTCAGACAGGATCA
GAAGAACTTAGATCATTATATAATACAGTAGCAACCCTCTATTGTGTGCATCAAAGGATAGAGATAAAAG
ACACCAAGGAAGCTTTAGACAAGATAGAGGAAGAGCAAAACAAAAGTAAGACCACCGCACAGCAAGCGGC
CGCTGATCTTCAGACCTGGAGGAGGAGATATGAGGGACAATTGGAGAAGTGAATTATATAAATATAAAGT
AGTAAAAATTGAACCATTAGGAGTAGCACCCACCAAGGCAAAGAGAAGAGTGGTGCAGAGAGAAAAAAGA
GCAGTGGGAATAGGAGCTTTGTTCCTTGGGTTCTTGGGAGCAGCAGGAAGCACTATGGGCGCAGCGTCAA
TGACGCTGACGGTACAGGCCAGACAATTATTGTCTGGTATAGTGCAGCAGCAGAACAATTTGCTGAGGGC
TATTGAGGCGCAACAGCATCTGTTGCAACTCACAGTCTGGGGCATCAAGCAGCTCCAGGCAAGAATCCTG
GCTGTGGAAAGATACCTAAAGGATCAACAGCTCCTGGGGATTTGGGGTTGCTCTGGAAAACTCATTTGCA
CCACTGCTGTGCCTTGGAATGCTAGTTGGAGTAATAAATCTCTGGAACAGATTTGGAATCACACGACCTG
GATGGAGTGGGACAGAGAAATTAACAATTACACAAGCTTAATACACTCCTTAATTGAAGAATCGCAAAAC
CAGCAAGAAAAGAATGAACAAGAATTATTGGAATTAGATAAATGGGCAAGTTTGTGGAATTGGTTTAACA
TAACAAATTGGCTGTGGTATATAAAATTATTCATAATGATAGTAGGAGGCTTGGTAGGTTTAAGAATAGT
TTTTGCTGTACTTTCTATAGTGAATAGAGTTAGGCAGGGATATTCACCATTATCGTTTCAGACCCACCTC
CCAACCCCGAGGGGACCCGACAGGCCCGAAGGAATAGAAGAAGAAGGTGGAGAGAGAGACAGAGACAGAT
CCATTCGATTAGTGAACGGATCGGCACTGCGTGCGCCAATTCTGCAGACAAATGGCAGTATTCATCCACA
ATTTTAAAAGAAAAGGGGGGATTGGGGGGTACAGTGCAGGGGAAAGAATAGTAGACATAATAGCAACAGA
CATACAAACTAAAGAATTACAAAAACAAATTACAAAAATTCAAAATTTTCGGGTTTATTACAGGGACAGC
AGAGATCCAGTTTGGTTAATTAAGGTACCGAGGGCCTATTTCCCATGATTCCTTCATATTTGCATATACG
ATACAAGGCTGTTAGAGAGATAATTAGAATTAATTTGACTGTAAACACAAAGATATTAGTACAAAATACG
TGACGTAGAAAGTAATAATTTCTTGGGTAGTTTGCAGTTTTAAAATTATGTTTTAAAATGGACTATCATA
TGCTTACCGTAACTTGAAAGTATTTCGATTTCTTGGCTTTATATATCTTGTGGAAAGGACGAAACACCGT
GTAGCATCCCATATCAAGAGTTTTAGAGCTAGAAATAGCAAGTTAAAATAAGGCTAGTCCGTTATCAACT
TGAAAAAGTGGCACCGAGTCGGTGCTTTTTTGAATTCGCTAGCTAGGTCTTGAAAGGAGTGGGAATTGGC
TCCGGTGCCCGTCAGTGGGCAGAGCGCACATCGCCCACAGTCCCCGAGAAGTTGGGGGGAGGGGTCGGCA
ATTGATCCGGTGCCTAGAGAAGGTGGCGCGGGGTAAACTGGGAAAGTGATGTCGTGTACTGGCTCCGCCT
TTTTCCCGAGGGTGGGGGAGAACCGTATATAAGTGCAGTAGTCGCCGTGAACGTTCTTTTTCGCAACGGG
TTTGCCGCCAGAACACAGGACCGGTTCTAGAGCGCTGCCACCATGGACAAGAAGTACAGCATCGGCCTGG
ACATCGGCACCAACTCTGTGGGCTGGGCCGTGATCACCGACGAGTACAAGGTGCCCAGCAAGAAATTCAA
GGTGCTGGGCAACACCGACCGGCACAGCATCAAGAAGAACCTGATCGGAGCCCTGCTGTTCGACAGCGGC
GAAACAGCCGAGGCCACCCGGCTGAAGAGAACCGCCAGAAGAAGATACACCAGACGGAAGAACCGGATCT
GCTATCTGCAAGAGATCTTCAGCAACGAGATGGCCAAGGTGGACGACAGCTTCTTCCACAGACTGGAAGA
GTCCTTCCTGGTGGAAGAGGATAAGAAGCACGAGCGGCACCCCATCTTCGGCAACATCGTGGACGAGGTG
GCCTACCACGAGAAGTACCCCACCATCTACCACCTGAGAAAGAAACTGGTGGACAGCACCGACAAGGCCG
ACCTGCGGCTGATCTATCTGGCCCTGGCCCACATGATCAAGTTCCGGGGCCACTTCCTGATCGAGGGCGA
CCTGAACCCCGACAACAGCGACGTGGACAAGCTGTTCATCCAGCTGGTGCAGACCTACAACCAGCTGTTC
GAGGAAAACCCCATCAACGCCAGCGGCGTGGACGCCAAGGCCATCCTGTCTGCCAGACTGAGCAAGAGCA
GACGGCTGGAAAATCTGATCGCCCAGCTGCCCGGCGAGAAGAAGAATGGCCTGTTCGGAAACCTGATTGC
CCTGAGCCTGGGCCTGACCCCCAACTTCAAGAGCAACTTCGACCTGGCCGAGGATGCCAAACTGCAGCTG
AGCAAGGACACCTACGACGACGACCTGGACAACCTGCTGGCCCAGATCGGCGACCAGTACGCCGACCTGT
TTCTGGCCGCCAAGAACCTGTCCGACGCCATCCTGCTGAGCGACATCCTGAGAGTGAACACCGAGATCAC
CAAGGCCCCCCTGAGCGCCTCTATGATCAAGAGATACGACGAGCACCACCAGGACCTGACCCTGCTGAAA
GCTCTCGTGCGGCAGCAGCTGCCTGAGAAGTACAAAGAGATTTTCTTCGACCAGAGCAAGAACGGCTACG
CCGGCTACATTGACGGCGGAGCCAGCCAGGAAGAGTTCTACAAGTTCATCAAGCCCATCCTGGAAAAGAT
GGACGGCACCGAGGAACTGCTCGTGAAGCTGAACAGAGAGGACCTGCTGCGGAAGCAGCGGACCTTCGAC
AACGGCAGCATCCCCCACCAGATCCACCTGGGAGAGCTGCACGCCATTCTGCGGCGGCAGGAAGATTTTT
ACCCATTCCTGAAGGACAACCGGGAAAAGATCGAGAAGATCCTGACCTTCCGCATCCCCTACTACGTGGG
CCCTCTGGCCAGGGGAAACAGCAGATTCGCCTGGATGACCAGAAAGAGCGAGGAAACCATCACCCCCTGG
AACTTCGAGGAAGTGGTGGACAAGGGCGCTTCCGCCCAGAGCTTCATCGAGCGGATGACCAACTTCGATA
AGAACCTGCCCAACGAGAAGGTGCTGCCCAAGCACAGCCTGCTGTACGAGTACTTCACCGTGTATAACGA
GCTGACCAAAGTGAAATACGTGACCGAGGGAATGAGAAAGCCCGCCTTCCTGAGCGGCGAGCAGAAAAAG
GCCATCGTGGACCTGCTGTTCAAGACCAACCGGAAAGTGACCGTGAAGCAGCTGAAAGAGGACTACTTCA
AGAAAATCGAGTGCTTCGACTCCGTGGAAATCTCCGGCGTGGAAGATCGGTTCAACGCCTCCCTGGGCAC
ATACCACGATCTGCTGAAAATTATCAAGGACAAGGACTTCCTGGACAATGAGGAAAACGAGGACATTCTG
GAAGATATCGTGCTGACCCTGACACTGTTTGAGGACAGAGAGATGATCGAGGAACGGCTGAAAACCTATG
CCCACCTGTTCGACGACAAAGTGATGAAGCAGCTGAAGCGGCGGAGATACACCGGCTGGGGCAGGCTGAG
CCGGAAGCTGATCAACGGCATCCGGGACAAGCAGTCCGGCAAGACAATCCTGGATTTCCTGAAGTCCGAC
GGCTTCGCCAACAGAAACTTCATGCAGCTGATCCACGACGACAGCCTGACCTTTAAAGAGGACATCCAGA
AAGCCCAGGTGTCCGGCCAGGGCGATAGCCTGCACGAGCACATTGCCAATCTGGCCGGCAGCCCCGCCAT
TAAGAAGGGCATCCTGCAGACAGTGAAGGTGGTGGACGAGCTCGTGAAAGTGATGGGCCGGCACAAGCCC
GAGAACATCGTGATCGAAATGGCCAGAGAGAACCAGACCACCCAGAAGGGACAGAAGAACAGCCGCGAGA
GAATGAAGCGGATCGAAGAGGGCATCAAAGAGCTGGGCAGCCAGATCCTGAAAGAACACCCCGTGGAAAA
CACCCAGCTGCAGAACGAGAAGCTGTACCTGTACTACCTGCAGAATGGGCGGGATATGTACGTGGACCAG
GAACTGGACATCAACCGGCTGTCCGACTACGATGTGGACCATATCGTGCCTCAGAGCTTTCTGAAGGACG
ACTCCATCGACAACAAGGTGCTGACCAGAAGCGACAAGAACCGGGGCAAGAGCGACAACGTGCCCTCCGA
AGAGGTCGTGAAGAAGATGAAGAACTACTGGCGGCAGCTGCTGAACGCCAAGCTGATTACCCAGAGAAAG
TTCGACAATCTGACCAAGGCCGAGAGAGGCGGCCTGAGCGAACTGGATAAGGCCGGCTTCATCAAGAGAC
AGCTGGTGGAAACCCGGCAGATCACAAAGCACGTGGCACAGATCCTGGACTCCCGGATGAACACTAAGTA
CGACGAGAATGACAAGCTGATCCGGGAAGTGAAAGTGATCACCCTGAAGTCCAAGCTGGTGTCCGATTTC
CGGAAGGATTTCCAGTTTTACAAAGTGCGCGAGATCAACAACTACCACCACGCCCACGACGCCTACCTGA
ACGCCGTCGTGGGAACCGCCCTGATCAAAAAGTACCCTAAGCTGGAAAGCGAGTTCGTGTACGGCGACTA
CAAGGTGTACGACGTGCGGAAGATGATCGCCAAGAGCGAGCAGGAAATCGGCAAGGCTACCGCCAAGTAC
TTCTTCTACAGCAACATCATGAACTTTTTCAAGACCGAGATTACCCTGGCCAACGGCGAGATCCGGAAGC
GGCCTCTGATCGAGACAAACGGCGAAACCGGGGAGATCGTGTGGGATAAGGGCCGGGATTTTGCCACCGT
GCGGAAAGTGCTGAGCATGCCCCAAGTGAATATCGTGAAAAAGACCGAGGTGCAGACAGGCGGCTTCAGC
AAAGAGTCTATCCTGCCCAAGAGGAACAGCGATAAGCTGATCGCCAGAAAGAAGGACTGGGACCCTAAGA
AGTACGGCGGCTTCGACAGCCCCACCGTGGCCTATTCTGTGCTGGTGGTGGCCAAAGTGGAAAAGGGCAA
GTCCAAGAAACTGAAGAGTGTGAAAGAGCTGCTGGGGATCACCATCATGGAAAGAAGCAGCTTCGAGAAG
AATCCCATCGACTTTCTGGAAGCCAAGGGCTACAAAGAAGTGAAAAAGGACCTGATCATCAAGCTGCCTA
AGTACTCCCTGTTCGAGCTGGAAAACGGCCGGAAGAGAATGCTGGCCTCTGCCGGCGAACTGCAGAAGGG
AAACGAACTGGCCCTGCCCTCCAAATATGTGAACTTCCTGTACCTGGCCAGCCACTATGAGAAGCTGAAG
GGCTCCCCCGAGGATAATGAGCAGAAACAGCTGTTTGTGGAACAGCACAAGCACTACCTGGACGAGATCA
TCGAGCAGATCAGCGAGTTCTCCAAGAGAGTGATCCTGGCCGACGCTAATCTGGACAAAGTGCTGTCCGC
CTACAACAAGCACCGGGATAAGCCCATCAGAGAGCAGGCCGAGAATATCATCCACCTGTTTACCCTGACC
AATCTGGGAGCCCCTGCCGCCTTCAAGTACTTTGACACCACCATCGACCGGAAGAGGTACACCAGCACCA
AAGAGGTGCTGGACGCCACCCTGATCCACCAGAGCATCACCGGCCTGTACGAGACACGGATCGACCTGTC
TCAGCTGGGAGGCGACAAGCGACCTGCCGCCACAAAGAAGGCTGGACAGGCTAAGAAGAAGAAAGATTAC
AAAGACGATGACGATAAGGGATCCGGCGCAACAAACTTCTCTCTGCTGAAACAAGCCGGAGATGTCGAAG
AGAATCCTGGACCGACCGAGTACAAGCCCACGGTGCGCCTCGCCACCCGCGACGACGTCCCCAGGGCCGT
ACGCACCCTCGCCGCCGCGTTCGCCGACTACCCCGCCACGCGCCACACCGTCGATCCGGACCGCCACATC
GAGCGGGTCACCGAGCTGCAAGAACTCTTCCTCACGCGCGTCGGGCTCGACATCGGCAAGGTGTGGGTCG
CGGACGACGGCGCCGCGGTGGCGGTCTGGACCACGCCGGAGAGCGTCGAAGCGGGGGCGGTGTTCGCCGA
GATCGGCCCGCGCATGGCCGAGTTGAGCGGTTCCCGGCTGGCCGCGCAGCAACAGATGGAAGGCCTCCTG
GCGCCGCACCGGCCCAAGGAGCCCGCGTGGTTCCTGGCCACCGTCGGAGTCTCGCCCGACCACCAGGGCA
AGGGTCTGGGCAGCGCCGTCGTGCTCCCCGGAGTGGAGGCGGCCGAGCGCGCCGGGGTGCCCGCCTTCCT
GGAGACCTCCGCGCCCCGCAACCTCCCCTTCTACGAGCGGCTCGGCTTCACCGTCACCGCCGACGTCGAG
GTGCCCGAAGGACCGCGCACCTGGTGCATGACCCGCAAGCCCGGTGCCTGAACGCGTTAAGTCGACAATC
AACCTCTGGATTACAAAATTTGTGAAAGATTGACTGGTATTCTTAACTATGTTGCTCCTTTTACGCTATG
TGGATACGCTGCTTTAATGCCTTTGTATCATGCTATTGCTTCCCGTATGGCTTTCATTTTCTCCTCCTTG
TATAAATCCTGGTTGCTGTCTCTTTATGAGGAGTTGTGGCCCGTTGTCAGGCAACGTGGCGTGGTGTGCA
CTGTGTTTGCTGACGCAACCCCCACTGGTTGGGGCATTGCCACCACCTGTCAGCTCCTTTCCGGGACTTT
CGCTTTCCCCCTCCCTATTGCCACGGCGGAACTCATCGCCGCCTGCCTTGCCCGCTGCTGGACAGGGGCT
CGGCTGTTGGGCACTGACAATTCCGTGGTGTTGTCGGGGAAATCATCGTCCTTTCCTTGGCTGCTCGCCT
GTGTTGCCACCTGGATTCTGCGCGGGACGTCCTTCTGCTACGTCCCTTCGGCCCTCAATCCAGCGGACCT
TCCTTCCCGCGGCCTGCTGCCGGCTCTGCGGCCTCTTCCGCGTCTTCGCCTTCGCCCTCAGACGAGTCGG
ATCTCCCTTTGGGCCGCCTCCCCGCGTCGACTTTAAGACCAATGACTTACAAGGCAGCTGTAGATCTTAG
CCACTTTTTAAAAGAAAAGGGGGGACTGGAAGGGCTAATTCACTCCCAACGAAGACAAGATCTGCTTTTT
GCTTGTACTGGGTCTCTCTGGTTAGACCAGATCTGAGCCTGGGAGCTCTCTGGCTAACTAGGGAACCCAC
TGCTTAAGCCTCAATAAAGCTTGCCTTGAGTGCTTCAAGTAGTGTGTGCCCGTCTGTTGTGTGACTCTGG
TAACTAGAGATCCCTCAGACCCTTTTAGTCAGTGTGGAAAATCTCTAGCAGGGCCCGTTTAAACCCGCTG
ATCAGCCTCGACTGTGCCTTCTAGTTGCCAGCCATCTGTTGTTTGCCCCTCCCCCGTGCCTTCCTTGACC
CTGGAAGGTGCCACTCCCACTGTCCTTTCCTAATAAAATGAGGAAATTGCATCGCATTGTCTGAGTAGGT
GTCATTCTATTCTGGGGGGTGGGGTGGGGCAGGACAGCAAGGGGGAGGATTGGGAAGACAATAGCAGGCA
TGCTGGGGATGCGGTGGGCTCTATGGCTTCTGAGGCGGAAAGAACCAGCTGGGGCTCTAGGGGGTATCCC
C
[124 nt withheld, positions 8682-8805]
C
[91 nt withheld, positions 8807-8897]
A
[49 nt withheld, positions 8899-8947]
CCTTTGACGTTGGAGTCCACGTTCTTT
[37 nt withheld, positions 8975-9011]
ACCCTATCTCGGTCTATTCTTTTGATTTATAAGGGATTTTGCCGATTTCGGCCTATTGGTTAAAAAATGA
GCTGATTTAACAAAAATTTAACGCGAATTAATTCTGTGGAATGTGTGTCAGTTAGGGTGTGGAAAGTCCC
CAGGCTCCCCAGCAGGCAGAAGTATGCAAAGCATGCATCTCAATTAGTCAGCAACCAGGTGTGGAAAGTC
CCCAGGCTCCCCAGCAGGCAGAAGTATGCAAAGCATGCATCTCAATTAGTCAGCAACCATAGTCCCGCCC
CTAACTCCGCCCATCCCGCCCCTAACTCCGCCCAGTTCCGCCCATTCTCCGCCCCATGGCTGACTAATTT
TTTTTATTTATGCAGAGGCCGAGGCCGCCTCTGCCTCTGAGCTATTCCAGAAGTAGTGAGGAGGCTTTTT
TGGAGGCCTAGGCTTTTGCAAAAAGCTCCCGGGAGCTTGTATATCCATTTTCGGATCTGATCAGCACGTG
TTGACAATTAATCATCGGCATAGTATATCGGCATAGTATAATACGACAAGGTGAGGAACTAAACCATGGC
CAAGTTGACCAGTGCCGTTCCGGTGCTCACCGCGCGCGACGTCGCCGGAGCGGTCGAGTTCTGGACCGAC
CGGCTCGGGTTCTCCCGGGACTTCGTGGAGGACGACTTCGCCGGTGTGGTCCGGGACGACGTGACCCTGT
TCATCAGCGCGGTCCAGGACCAGGTGGTGCCGGACAACACCCTGGCCTGGGTGTGGGTGCGCGGCCTGGA
CGAGCTGTACGCCGAGTGGTCGGAGGTCGTGTCCACGAACTTCCGGGACGCCTCCGGGCCGGCCATGACC
GAGATCGGCGAGCAGCCGTGGGGGCGGGAGTTCGCCCTGCGCGACCCGGCCGGCAACTGCGTGCACTTCG
TGGCCGAGGAGCAGGACTGACACGTGCTACGAGATTTCGATTCCACCGCCGCCTTCTATGAAAGGTTGGG
CTTCGGAATCGTTTTCCGGGACGCCGGCTGGATGATCCTCCAGCGCGGGGATCTCATGCTGGAGTTCTTC
GCCCACCCCAACTTGTTTATTGCAGCTTATAATGGTTACAAATAAAGCAATAGCATCACAAATTTCACAA
ATAAAGCATTTTTTTCACTGCATTCTAGTTGTGGTTTGTCCAAACTCATCAATGTATCTTATCATGTCTG
TATACCGTCGACCTCTAGCTAGAGCTTGGCGTAATCATGGTCATAGCTGTTTCCTGTGTGAAATTGTTAT
CCGCTCACAATTCCACACAACATACGAGCCGGAAGCATAAAGTGTAAAGCCTGGGGTGCCTAATGAGTGA
GCTAACTCACATTAATTGCGTTGCGCTCACTGCCCGCTTTCCAGTCGGGAAACCTGTCGTGCCAGCTGCA
TTAATGAATCGGCCAACGCGCGGGGAGAGGCGGTTTGCGTATTGGGCGCTCTTCCGCTTCCTCGCTCACT
GACTCGCTGCGCTCGGTCGTTCGGCTGCGGCGAGCGGTATCAGCTCACTCAAAGGCGGTAATACGGTTAT
CCACAGAATCAGGGGATAACGCAGGAAAGAACATGTGAGCAAAAGGCCAGCAAAAGGCCAGGAACCGTAA
AAAGGCCGCGTTGCTGGCGTTTTTCCATAGGCTCCGCCCCCCTGACGAGCATCACAAAAATCGACGCTCA
AGTCAGAGGTGGCGAAACCCGACAGGACTATAAAGATACCAGGCGTTTCCCCCTGGAAGCTCCCTCGTGC
GCTCTCCTGTTCCGACCCTGCCGCTTACCGGATACCTGTCCGCCTTTCTCCCTTCGGGAAGCGTGGCGCT
TTCTCATAGCTCACGCTGTAGGTATCTCAGTTCGGTGTAGGTCGTTCGCTCCAAGCTGGGCTGTGTGCAC
GAACCCCCCGTTCAGCCCGACCGCTGCGCCTTATCCGGTAACTATCGTCTTGAGTCCAACCCGGTAAGAC
ACGACTTATCGCCACTGGCAGCAGCCACTGGTAACAGGATTAGCAGAGCGAGGTATGTAGGCGGTGCTAC
AGAGTTCTTGAAGTGGTGGCCTAACTACGGCTACACTAGAAGAACAGTATTTGGTATCTGCGCTCTGCTG
AAGCCAGTTACCTTCGGAAAAAGAGTTGGTAGCTCTTGATCCGGCAAACAAACCACCGCTGGTAGCGGTG
GTTTTTTTGTTTGCAAGCAGCAGATTACGCGCAGAAAAAAAGGATCTCAAGAAGATCCTTTGATCTTTTC
TACGGGGTCTGACGCTCAGTGGAACGAAAACTCACGTTAAGGGATTTTGGTCATGAGATTATCAAAAAGG
ATCTTCACCTAGATCCTTTTAAATTAAAAATGAAGTTTTAAATCAATCTAAAGTATATATGAGTAAACTT
GGTCTGACAGTTACCAATGCTTAATCAGTGAGGCACCTATCTCAGCGATCTGTCTATTTCGTTCATCCAT
AGTTGCCTGACTCCCCGTCGTGTAGATAACTACGATACGGGAGGGCTTACCATCTGGCCCCAGTGCTGCA
ATGATACCGCGAGACCCACGCTCACCGGCTCCAGATTTATCAGCAATAAACCAGCCAGCCGGAAGGGCCG
AGCGCAGAAGTGGTCCTGCAACTTTATCCGCCTCCATCCAGTCTATTAATTGTTGCCGGGAAGCTAGAGT
AAGTAGTTCGCCAGTTAATAGTTTGCGCAACGTTGTTGCCATTGCTACAGGCATCGTGGTGTCACGCTCG
TCGTTTGGTATGGCTTCATTCAGCTCCGGTTCCCAACGATCAAGGCGAGTTACATGATCCCCCATGTTGT
GCAAAAAAGCGGTTAGCTCCTTCGGTCCTCCGATCGTTGTCAGAAGTAAGTTGGCCGCAGTGTTATCACT
CATGGTTATGGCAGCACTGCATAATTCTCTTACTGTCATGCCATCCGTAAGATGCTTTTCTGTGACTGGT
GAGTACTCAACCAAGTCATTCTGAGAATAGTGTATGCGGCGACCGAGTTGCTCTTGCCCGGCGTCAATAC
GGGATAATACCGCGCCACATAGCAGAACTTTAAAAGTGCTCATCATTGGAAAACGTTCTTCGGGGCGAAA
ACTCTCAAGGATCTTACCGCTGTTGAGATCCAGTTCGATGTAACCCACTCGTGCACCCAACTGATCTTCA
GCATCTTTTACTTTCACCAGCGTTTCTGGGTGAGCAAAAACAGGAAGGCAAAATGCCGCAAAAAAGGGAA
TAAGGGCGACACGGAAATGTTGAATACTCATACTCTTCCTTTTTCAATATTATTGAAGCATTTATCAGGG
TTATTGTCTCATGAGCGGATACATATTTGAATGTATTTAGAAAAATAAACAAATAGGGGTTCCGCGCACA
TTTCCCCGAAAAGTGCCACCTGACGTCGACGGATCGGGAGATCTCCCGATCCCCTATGGTGCACTCTCAG
TACAATCTGCTCTGATGCCGCATAGTTAAGCCAGTATCTGCTCCCTGCTTGTGTGTTGGAGGTCGCTGAG
TAGTGCGCGAGCAAAATTTAAGCTACAACAAGGCAAGGCTTGACCGACAATTGCATGAAGAATCTGCTTA
GGGTTAGGCGTTTTGCGCTGCTTCGCGATGTACGGGCCAGATATACGCGTTGACATTGATTATTGACTAG
TTATTAATAGTAATCAATTACGGGGTCATTAGTTCATAGCCCATATATGGAGTTCCGCGTTACATAACTT
ACGGTAAATGGCCCGCCTGGCTGACCGCCCAACGACCCCCGCCCATTGACGTCAATAATGACGTATGTTC
CCATAGTAACGCCAATAGGGACTTTCCATTGACGTCAATGGGTGGAGTATTTACGGTAAACTGCCCACTT
GGCAGTACATCAAGTGTATCATATGCCAAGTACGCCCCCTATTGACGTCAATGACGGTAAATGGCCCGCC
TGGCATTATGCCCAGTACATGACCTTATGGGACTTTCCTACTTGGCAGTACATCTACGTATTAGTCATCG
CTATTACCATGG
